Addgene plasmid #118751: pCAG-Scarlet-Borcs7-Q87X
Purpose: Expresses scarlet tagged Borcs7-Q87X
Depositing lab: Beverly Koller. Depositing organization: University of North Carolina at Chapel Hill.
Backbone
  Vector backbone: Clontech C10
  Backbone manufacturer: Clontech
  Backbone size w/o insert (bp): 5957
  Vector type: Mammalian Expression
Growth in bacteria
  Bacterial resistance: Kanamycin, 50 μg/mL
  Growth temperature: 37°C
  Growth strain: DH5alpha
  Copy number: High Copy
Gene/Insert
  Gene/Insert name: Borcs7-Q87X cDNA
  Species: M. musculus (mouse)
  Insert size (bp): 375
  Mutation: Q87X
  Entrez Gene: 2010012O05Rik (a.k.a. AI413851, AI467257, 4930569L17Rik)
  Promoter: CAG
  Tag / fusion protein: mScarlet (N terminal on insert)
  Cloning method: Restriction Enzyme; 5′ cloning site SalI (destroyed during cloning); 3′ cloning site BamHI (not destroyed)
  Sequencing primers: 5′ DSRed1-C; 3′ SV40pA-R
Terms and licenses: Academic/Nonprofit Terms; Industry Terms: Not Available to Industry
How to cite: pCAG-Scarlet-Borcs7-Q87X was a gift from Beverly Koller (Addgene plasmid # 118751 ; http://n2t.net/addgene:118751 ; RRID:Addgene_118751)
