[The description below was written by a language model from this plasmid's Addgene catalogue record and pLannotate feature annotations shown in this document.]
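Description:
pCAG-Scarlet-Borcs7-Q87X is a mammalian expression plasmid built on a Clontech C-series fluorescent-protein fusion backbone, designed to produce a red-fluorescent, truncated form of mouse Borcs7. Expression is driven by the CAG promoter, annotated here as its three standard parts: the CMV immediate-early enhancer, the chicken β-actin promoter, and a chimeric chicken β-actin/rabbit β-globin intron, which together give strong constitutive transcription in most mammalian cell types. Downstream lies the mScarlet coding sequence, followed by a remnant of the multiple cloning site and then the Borcs7 cDNA, so that mScarlet sits at the N terminus of the fusion. The insert carries the Q87X mutation, a nonsense change converting glutamine 87 to a stop codon, so the expected product is mScarlet fused to a C-terminally truncated Borcs7. An SV40 polyadenylation signal terminates the transcript.

Borcs7 is a subunit of the BORC complex, which associates with the cytosolic face of lysosomes and is thought to recruit ARL8B and couple lysosomes to kinesin-driven movement toward the cell periphery. The record states only that the plasmid expresses the tagged mutant; a plausible use is visualising the truncated protein's expression and localisation in transfected cells.

The plasmid replicates in E. coli at high copy from a ColE1/pUC-type origin and also carries an f1 origin for single-stranded DNA production. A single NeoR/KanR gene is placed behind tandem bacterial (bla) and SV40 early promoters and followed by the HSV TK polyadenylation signal, conferring kanamycin resistance in bacteria and allowing G418 selection of stably transfected mammalian cells. The short HBB, large T antigen, ble and bGH annotations are partial matches, most likely incidental hits within the neighbouring backbone elements rather than functional parts.
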