Features (pLannotate 1.2.2; 17 found; start..end, strand, type, name):
      1..380     +  enhancer       CMV enhancer: human cytomegalovirus immediate early enhancer
    382..659     +  promoter       chicken β-actin promoter: No description available
    660..1676    +  intron         chimeric intron: chimera between introns from chicken β-actin and rabbit β-globin
   1674..1730    +  CDS            HBB (fragment): HBB_LEPEU - Experimental evidence at protein level: Swiss-Prot protein existence level 1. Involved in oxygen transport from the lung to the various peripheral tissues. From Lepus europaeus (European hare).
   1757..2452    +  CDS            mScarlet: mScarlet is a basic (constitutively fluorescent) red fluorescent protein published in 2016, derived from synthetic construct. It has moderate acid sensitivity.
   2453..2470    +  misc_feature   MCS (fragment): multiple cloning site
   2483..2797    +  CDS            Borcs7: BORC7_MOUSE - Experimental evidence at protein level: Swiss-Prot protein existence level 1. As part of the BORC complex may play a role in lysosomes movement and localization at the cell periphery. Associated with the cytosolic face of lysosomes, the BORC complex may recruit ARL8B and couple lysosomes to microtubule plus-end-directed kinesin motor. From Mus musculus (Mouse).
   2871..2955    +  CDS            large T antigen (fragment): large T antigen from SV40 (simian virus 40)
   2978..3099    +  polyA_signal   SV40 poly(A) signal: SV40 polyadenylation signal
   3133..3561    -  rep_origin     f1 ori (sequence partly withheld): f1 bacteriophage origin of replication; arrow indicates direction of (+) strand synthesis
   3588..3692    +  promoter       AmpR promoter: bla
   3694..4051    +  promoter       SV40 promoter: SV40 enhancer and early promoter
   4086..4880    +  CDS            NeoR/KanR: aminoglycoside phosphotransferase from Tn5; aph(3')-II (or nptII); confers resistance to neomycin, kanamycin, and G418 (Geneticin®)
   4901..5053    +  CDS            ble (fragment): BLE_KLEPN - Experimental evidence at protein level: Swiss-Prot protein existence level 1. Binding protein with a strong affinity to the bleomycin family of antibiotics. Binds to CL990; an antimitotic-antibiotic compound. From Klebsiella pneumoniae.
   5112..5159    +  polyA_signal   HSV TK poly(A) signal: herpes simplex virus thymidine kinase polyadenylation signal (Cole and Stacy, 1985)
   5250..5266    -  polyA_signal   bGH poly(A) signal (fragment): bovine growth hormone polyadenylation signal
   5488..6076    +  rep_origin     ori: high-copy-number ColE1/pMB1/pBR322/pUC origin of replication
>Addgene plasmid #118751 | pCAG-Scarlet-Borcs7-Q87X | addgene full sequence | sequence record 229085 | Addgene NGS Result
GACATTGATTATTGACTAGTTATTAATAGTAATCAATTACGGGGTCATTAGTTCATAGCCCATATATGGA
GTTCCGCGTTACATAACTTACGGTAAATGGCCCGCCTGGCTGACCGCCCAACGACCCCCGCCCATTGACG
TCAATAATGACGTATGTTCCCATAGTAACGCCAATAGGGACTTTCCATTGACGTCAATGGGTGGAGTATT
TACGGTAAACTGCCCACTTGGCAGTACATCAAGTGTATCATATGCCAAGTACGCCCCCTATTGACGTCAA
TGACGGTAAATGGCCCGCCTGGCATTATGCCCAGTACATGACCTTATGGGACTTTCCTACTTGGCAGTAC
ATCTACGTATTAGTCATCGCTATTACCATGGTCGAGGTGAGCCCCACGTTCTGCTTCACTCTCCCCATCT
CCCCCCCCTCCCCACCCCCAATTTTGTATTTATTTATTTTTTAATTATTTTGTGCAGCGATGGGGGCGGG
GGGGGGGGGGGGNCGCGCGCCAGGCGGGGCGGGGCGGGGCGAGGGGCGGGGCGGGGCGAGGCGGAGAGGT
GCGGCGGCAGCCAATCAGAGCGGCGCGCTCCGAAAGTTTCCTTTTATGGCGAGGCGGCGGCGGCGGCGGC
CCTATAAAAAGCGAAGCGCGCGGCGGGCGGGAGTCGCTGCGCGCTGCCTTCGCCCCGTGCCCCGCTCCGC
CGCCGCCTCGCGCCGCCCGCCCCGGCTCTGACTGACCGCGTTACTCCCACAGGTGAGCGGGCGGGACGGC
CCTTCTCCTCCGGGCTGTAATTAGCGCTTGGTTTAATGACGGCTTGTTTCTTTTCTGTGGCTGCGTGAAA
GCCTTGAGGGGCTCCGGGAGGGCCCTTTGTGCGGGGGGAGCGGCTCGGGGGGTGCGTGCGTGTGTGTGTG
CGTGGGGAGCGCCGCGTGCGGCTCCGCGCTGCCCGGCGGCTGTGAGCGCTGCGGGCGCGGCGCGGGGCTT
TGTGCGCTCCGCAGTGTGCGCGAGGGGAGCGCGGCCGGGGGCGGTGCCCCGCGGTGCGGGGGGGGCTGCG
AGGGGAACAAAGGCTGCGTGCGGGGTGTGTGCGTGGGGGGGTGAGCAGGGGGTGTGGGCGCGTCGGTCGG
GCTGCAACCCCCCCTGCACCCCCCTCCCCGAGTTGCTGAGCACGGCCCGGCTTCGGGTGCGGGGCTCCGT
ACGGGGCGTGGCGCGGGGCTCGCCGTGCCGGGCGGGGGGTGGCGGCAGGTGGGGGTGCCGGGCGGGGCGG
GGCCGCCTCGGGCCGGGGAGGGCTCGGGGGAGGGGCGCGGCGGCCCCCGGAGCGCCGGCGGCTGTCGAGG
CGCGGCGAGCCGCAGCCATTGCCTTTTATGGTAATCGTGCGAGAGGGCGCAGGGACTTCCTTTGTCCCAA
ATCTGTGCGGAGCCGAAATCTGGGAGGCGCCGCCGCACCCCCTCTAGCGGGCGCGGGGCGAAGCGGTGCG
GCGCCGGCAGGAAGGAAATGGGCGGGGAGGGCCTTCGTGCGTCGCCGCGCCGCCGTCCCCTTCTCCCTCT
CCAGCCTCGGGGCTGTCCGCGGGGGGACGGCTGCCTTCGGGGGGGACGGGGCAGGGCGGGGTTCGGCTTC
TGGCGTGTGACCGGCGGCTCTAGAGCCTCTGCTAACCATGTTCATGCCTTCTTCTTTTTCCTACAGCTCC
TGGGCAACGTGCTGGTTATTGTGCTGTCTCATCATTTTGGCAAAGAATTCGTACGCTAGCGCTACCGGTC
GCCACCATGGTGAGCAAGGGCGAGGCAGTGATCAAGGAGTTCATGCGGTTCAAGGTGCACATGGAGGGCT
CCATGAACGGCCACGAGTTCGAGATCGAGGGCGAGGGCGAGGGCCGCCCCTACGAGGGCACCCAGACCGC
CAAGCTGAAGGTGACCAAGGGTGGCCCCCTGCCCTTCTCCTGGGACATCCTGTCCCCTCAGTTCATGTAC
GGCTCCAGGGCCTTCACCAAGCACCCCGCCGACATCCCCGACTACTATAAGCAGTCCTTCCCCGAGGGCT
TCAAGTGGGAGCGCGTGATGAACTTCGAGGACGGCGGCGCCGTGACCGTGACCCAGGACACCTCCCTGGA
GGACGGCACCCTGATCTACAAGGTGAAGCTCCGCGGCACCAACTTCCCTCCTGACGGCCCCGTAATGCAG
AAGAAGACAATGGGCTGGGAAGCGTCCACCGAGCGGTTGTACCCCGAGGACGGCGTGCTGAAGGGCGACA
TTAAGATGGCCCTGCGCCTGAAGGACGGCGGCCGCTACCTGGCGGACTTCAAGACCACCTACAAGGCCAA
GAAGCCCGTGCAGATGCCCGGCGCCTACAACGTCGACCGCAAGTTGGACATCACCTCCCACAACGAGGAC
TACACCGTGGTGGAACAGTACGAACGCTCCGAGGGCCGCCACTCCACCGGCGGCATGGACGAGCTGTACA
AGTCCGGACTCAGATCTCGACTAGTTGAGGTGATGGCGACTGGGACGCCGGATTCGCAAGCCCGATTTGG
TCAGTCCGTGAAGGGGCTTCTCACGGAGAAGGTGAACACCTGTGGCACCGATGTAATCGCGCTCACCAAG
CAGGTGCTGAAAGGCTCGCGGAGCTCCGAGCTGCTGGGGCAGGCAGCTCGAAACATGGTACTACAGGAAG
ATGCCATCTTACACTCGGAAGATAGTTTAAGGAAGATGGCAATAATAACAACACACCTTCAGTACCAGCA
AGAAGCTATTTAGAAGAATGTGGAACAGTCGCCTGACCTGCAGGACCAGTTGAGTCACTTACTGAAGTAG
CACATCAGATGCTAAGGAGGGCCTGTCCTACACAACCATCAGGCCGTGGGATCCACCGGATCTAGATAAC
TGATCATAATCAGCCATACCACATTTGTAGAGGTTTTACTTGCTTTAAAAAACCTCCCACACCTCCCCCT
GAACCTGAAACATAAAATGAATGCAATTGTTGTTGTTAACTTGTTTATTGCAGCTTATAATGGTTACAAA
TAAAGCAATAGCATCACAAATTTCACAAATAAAGCATTTTTTTCACTGCATTCTAGTTGTGGTTTGTCCA
AACTCATCAATGTATCTTAAGGCGTAAATTGTAAGCGTTAATATTTTGTTAAAATTCGCGTTAAATTTTT
GTTAAATCAGCTCATTTTTTAACCAATAGGCCGAAATCGGCAAAATCCCTTATAAATCAAAAGAATAGAC
CGAGATAGGGT
[37 nt withheld, positions 3232-3268]
AAAGAACGTGGACTCCAACGTCAAAGG
[49 nt withheld, positions 3296-3344]
T
[91 nt withheld, positions 3346-3436]
G
[124 nt withheld, positions 3438-3561]
CAGGTGGCACTTTTCGGGGAAATGTGCGCGGAACCCCTATTTGTTTATTTTTCTAAATACATTCAAATAT
GTATCCGCTCATGAGACAATAACCCTGATAAATGCTTCAATAATATTGAAAAAGGAAGAGTCCTGAGGCG
GAAAGAACCAGCTGTGGAATGTGTGTCAGTTAGGGTGTGGAAAGTCCCCAGGCTCCCCAGCAGGCAGAAG
TATGCAAAGCATGCATCTCAATTAGTCAGCAACCAGGTGTGGAAAGTCCCCAGGCTCCCCAGCAGGCAGA
AGTATGCAAAGCATGCATCTCAATTAGTCAGCAACCATAGTCCCGCCCCTAACTCCGCCCATCCCGCCCC
TAACTCCGCCCAGTTCCGCCCATTCTCCGCCCCATGGCTGACTAATTTTTTTTATTTATGCAGAGGCCGA
GGCCGCCTCGGCCTCTGAGCTATTCCAGAAGTAGTGAGGAGGCTTTTTTGGAGGCCTAGGCTTTTGCAAA
GATCGATCAAGAGACAGGATGAGGATCGTTTCGCATGATTGAACAAGATGGATTGCACGCAGGTTCTCCG
GCCGCTTGGGTGGAGAGGCTATTCGGCTATGACTGGGCACAACAGACAATCGGCTGCTCTGATGCCGCCG
TGTTCCGGCTGTCAGCGCAGGGGCGCCCGGTTCTTTTTGTCAAGACCGACCTGTCCGGTGCCCTGAATGA
ACTGCAAGACGAGGCAGCGCGGCTATCGTGGCTGGCCACGACGGGCGTTCCTTGCGCAGCTGTGCTCGAC
GTTGTCACTGAAGCGGGAAGGGACTGGCTGCTATTGGGCGAAGTGCCGGGGCAGGATCTCCTGTCATCTC
ACCTTGCTCCTGCCGAGAAAGTATCCATCATGGCTGATGCAATGCGGCGGCTGCATACGCTTGATCCGGC
TACCTGCCCATTCGACCACCAAGCGAAACATCGCATCGAGCGAGCACGTACTCGGATGGAAGCCGGTCTT
GTCGATCAGGATGATCTGGACGAAGAGCATCAGGGGCTCGCGCCAGCCGAACTGTTCGCCAGGCTCAAGG
CGAGCATGCCCGACGGCGAGGATCTCGTCGTGACCCATGGCGATGCCTGCTTGCCGAATATCATGGTGGA
AAATGGCCGCTTTTCTGGATTCATCGACTGTGGCCGGCTGGGTGTGGCGGACCGCTATCAGGACATAGCG
TTGGCTACCCGTGATATTGCTGAAGAGCTTGGCGGCGAATGGGCTGACCGCTTCCTCGTGCTTTACGGTA
TCGCCGCTCCCGATTCGCAGCGCATCGCCTTCTATCGCCTTCTTGACGAGTTCTTCTGAGCGGGACTCTG
GGGTTCGAAATGACCGACCAAGCGACGCCCAACCTGCCATCACGAGATTTCGATTCCACCGCCGCCTTCT
ATGAAAGGTTGGGCTTCGGAATCGTTTTCCGGGACGCCGGCTGGATGATCCTCCAGCGCGGGGATCTCAT
GCTGGAGTTCTTCGCCCACCCTAGGGGGAGGCTAACTGAAACACGGAAGGAGACAATACCGGAAGGAACC
CGCGCTATGACGGCAATAAAAAGACAGAATAAAACGCACGGTGTTGGGTCGTTTGTTCATAAACGCGGGG
TTCGGTCCCAGGGCTGGCACTCTGTCGATACCCCACCGAGACCCCATTGGGGCCAATACGCCCGCGTTTC
TTCCTTTTCCCCACCCCACCCCCCAAGTTCGGGTGAAGGCCCAGGGCTCGCAGCCAACGTCGGGGCGGCA
GGCCCTGCCATAGCCTCAGGTTACTCATATATACTTTAGATTGATTTAAAACTTCATTTTTAATTTAAAA
GGATCTAGGTGAAGATCCTTTTTGATAATCTCATGACCAAAATCCCTTAACGTGAGTTTTCGTTCCACTG
AGCGTCAGACCCCGTAGAAAAGATCAAAGGATCTTCTTGAGATCCTTTTTTTCTGCGCGTAATCTGCTGC
TTGCAAACAAAAAAACCACCGCTACCAGCGGTGGTTTGTTTGCCGGATCAAGAGCTACCAACTCTTTTTC
CGAAGGTAACTGGCTTCAGCAGAGCGCAGATACCAAATACTGTTCTTCTAGTGTAGCCGTAGTTAGGCCA
CCACTTCAAGAACTCTGTAGCACCGCCTACATACCTCGCTCTGCTAATCCTGTTACCAGTGGCTGCTGCC
AGTGGCGATAAGTCGTGTCTTACCGGGTTGGACTCAAGACGATAGTTACCGGATAAGGCGCAGCGGTCGG
GCTGAACGGGGGGTTCGTGCACACAGCCCAGCTTGGAGCGAACGACCTACACCGAACTGAGATACCTACA
GCGTGAGCTATGAGAAAGCGCCACGCTTCCCGAAGGGAGAAAGGCGGACAGGTATCCGGTAAGCGGCAGG
GTCGGAACAGGAGAGCGCACGAGGGAGCTTCCAGGGGGAAACGCCTGGTATCTTTATAGTCCTGTCGGGT
TTCGCCACCTCTGACTTGAGCGTCGATTTTTGTGATGCTCGTCAGGGGGGCGGAGCCTATGGAAAAACGC
CAGCAACGCGGCCTTTTTACGGTTCCTGGCCTTTTGCTGGCCTTTTGCTCACATGTTCTTTCCTGCGTTA
TCCCCTGATTCTGTGGATAACCGTATTACCGCCTTTGAGTGAGCTGATACCGCTCGCCGCAGCCGAACGA
CCGAGCGCAGCGAGTCAGTGAGCGAGGAAGCGGAAGAGCGCCCAATACGCGGCCGGCCAAGGTGGCCACG
CGTACATGTC
